>Addgene plasmid #133900 | pBKWH-p53 | addgene full sequence | sequence record 266985 | Addgene NGS Result
CGGTGCGGGCCTCTTCGCTATTACGCCAGATCCTTTTGTTGTTTCCGGGTGTACAATATGGACTTCCTCT
TTTCTGGCAACCAAACCCATACATCGGGATTCCTATAATACCTTCGTTGGTCTCCCTAACATGTAGGTGG
CGGAGGGGAGATATACAATAGAACAGATACCAGACAAGACATAATGGGCTAAACAAGACTACACCAATTA
CACTGCCTCATTGATGGTGGTACATAACGAACTAATACTGTAGCCCTAGACTTGATAGCCATCATCATAT
CGAAGTTTCACTACCCTTTTTCCATTTGCCATCTATTGAAGTAATAATAGGCGCATGCAACTTCTTTTCT
TTTTTTTTCTTTTCTCTCTCCCCCGTTGTTGTCTCACCATATCCGCAATGACAAAAAAATGATGGAAGAC
ACTAAAGGAAAAAATTAACGACAAAGACAGCACCAACAGATGTCGTTGTTCCAGAGCTGATGAGGGGTAT
CTCGAAGCACACGAAACTTTTTCCTTCCTTCATTCACGCACACTACTCTCTAATGAGCAACGGTATACGG
CCTTCCTTCCAGTTACTTGAATTTGAAATAAAAAAAAGTTTGCTGTCTTGCTATCAAGTATAAATAGACC
TGCAATTATTAATCTTTTGTTTCCTCGTCATTGTTCTCGTTCCCTTTCTTCCTTGTTTCTTTTTCTGCAC
AATATTTCAAGCTATACCAAGCATACAATCAACTCCAAGCTTGAAGCAAGCCTCCTGAAAGATGAAGCTA
CTGTCTTCTATCGAACAAGCATGCGATATTTGCCGACTTAAAAAGCTCAAGTGCTCCAAAGAAAAACCGA
AGTGCGCCAAGTGTCTGAAGAACAACTGGGAGTGTCGCTACTCTCCCAAAACCAAAAGGTCTCCGCTGAC
TAGGGCACATCTGACAGAAGTGGAATCAAGGCTAGAAAGACTGGAACAGCTATTTCTACTGATTTTTCCT
CGAGAAGACCTTGACATGATTTTGAAAATGGATTCTTTACAGGATATAAAAGCATTGTTAACAGGATTAT
TTGTACAAGATAATGTGAATAAAGATGCCGTCACAGATAGATTGGCTTCAGTGGAGACTGATATGCCTCT
AACATTGAGACAGCATAGAATAAGTGCGACATCATCATCGGAAGAGAGTAGTAACAAAGGTCAAAGACAG
TTGACTGTATCGCCGGAATTTGTAATACGACTCACTATAGGGCGAGCCGCCATCATGGAGGAGCAGAAGC
TGATCTCAGAGGAGGACCTGCATATGGCCATGGAGGCCGAATTCCCGGGGATCTCCACAAGTTTGTACAA
AAAAGCAGGCTTACCTGTCACCGAGACCCCTGGGCCAGTGGCCCCTGCCCCAGCCACTCCATGGCCCCTG
TCATCTTTTGTCCCTTCTCAAAAAACTTACCAGGGCAACTATGGCTTCCACCTGGGCTTCCTGCAGTCTG
GGACAGCCAAGTCTGTTATGTGCACGTACTCTCCTCCCCTCAATAAGCTATTCTGCCAGCTGGCGAAGAC
GTGCCCTGTGCAGTTGTGGGTCAGCGCCACACCTCCAGCTGGGAGCCGTGTCCGCGCCATGGCCATCTAC
AAGAAGTCACAGCACATGACGGAGGTCGTGAGACGCTGCCCCCACCATGAGCGCTGCTCCGATGGTGATG
GCCTGGCTCCTCCCCAGCATCTTATCCGGGTGGAAGGAAATTTGTATCCCGAGTATCTGGAAGACAGGCA
GACTTTTCGCCACAGCGTGGTGGTACCTTATGAGCCACCCGAGGCCGGCTCTGAGTATACCACCATCCAC
TACAAGTACATGTGTAATAGCTCCTGCATGGGGGGCATGAACCGCCGACCTATCCTTACCATCATCACAC
TGGAAGACTCCAGTGGGAACCTTCTGGGACGGGACAGCTTTGAGGTTCGTGTTTGTGCCTGCCCTGGGAG
AGACCGCCGTACAGAAGAAGAAAATTTCCGCAAAAAGGAAGTCCTTTGCCCTGAACTGCCCCCAGGGAGC
GCAAAGAGAGCGCTGCCCACCTGCACAAGCGCCTCTCCCCCGCAAAAGAAAAAACCACTTGATGGAGAGT
ATTTCACCCTCAAGATCCGCGGGCGTAAACGCTTCGAGATGTTCCGGGAGCTGAATGAGGCCTTAGAGTT
AAAGGATGCCCATGCTACAGAGGAGTCTGGAGACAGCAGGGCTCACTCCAGCTACCTGAAGACCAAGAAG
GGCCAGTCTACTTCCCGCCATAAAAAAACAATGGTCAAGAAAGTGGGGCCTGACTCAGACTGAAACCCAG
CTTTCTTGTACAAAGTGGTAAGTAACTAAGATCCGTCGACCTGCAGCGGCCGCATAACTAGCATAACCCC
TTGGGGCCTCTAAACGGGTCTTGAGGGGTTTTTTGCGCGCTTGCAGCCAAGCTAATTCCGGGCGAATTTC
TTATGATTTATGATTTTTATTATTAAATAAGTTATAAAAAAAATAAGTGTATACAAATTTTAAAGTGACT
CTTAGGTTTTAAAACGTTATCCCTAGTTTAAACACCCATAATACCCATAATAGCTGTTTGCCAATTACCC
TGTTATCCCTATTACTTCTAAATCTGAGGAGGAAAATCGAATCGCTACCTTAGCGCCTGTTTCAGGCTGT
CTATGTGTGACTGTTGAGCTGTAACAAGTTGTCTCAGGTGTTCAATTTCATGTTCTAGTTGCTTTGTTTT
ACTGGTTTCACCTGTTCTATTAGGTGTTACATGCTGTTCATCTGTTACATTGTCGATCTGTTCATGGTGA
ACAGGCGCTCGGTCGTTCGGCTGCGGCGAGCGGTATCAGCTCACTCAAAGGCGGTAATACGGTTATCCAC
AGAATCAGGGGATAACGCAGGAAAGAACATGTGAGCAAAAGGCCAGCAAAAGGCCAGGAACCGTAAAAAG
GCCGCGTTGCTGGCGTTTTTCCATAGGCTCCGCCCCCCTGACGAGCATCACAAAAATCGACGCTCAAGTC
AGAGGTGGCGAAACCCGACAGGACTATAAAGATACCAGGCGTTTCCCCCTGGAAGCTCCCTCGTGCGCTC
TCCTGTTCCGACCCTGCCGCTTACCGGATACCTGTCCGCCTTTCTCCCTTCGGGAAGCGTGGCGCTTTCT
CATAGCTCACGCTGTAGGTATCTCAGTTCGGTGTAGGTCGTTCGCTCCAAGCTGGGCTGTGTGCACGAAC
CCCCCGTTCAGCCCGACCGCTGCGCCTTATCCGGTAACTATCGTCTTGAGTCCAACCCGGTAAGACACGA
CTTATCGCCACTGGCAGCAGCCACTGGTAACAGGATTAGCAGAGCGAGGTATGTAGGCGGTGCTACAGAG
TTCTTGAAGTGGTGGCCTAACTACGGCTACACTAGAAGAACAGTATTTGGTATCTGCGCTCTGCTGAAGC
CAGTTACCTTCGGAAAAAGAGTTGGTAGCTCTTGATCCGGCAAACAAACCACCGCTGGTAGCGGTGGTTT
TTTTGTTTGCAAGCAGCAGATTACGCGCAGAAAAAAAGGATCTCAAGAAGATCCTTTGATCTTTTCTACG
GGGTCTGACGCTCAGTGGAACGAAAACTCACGTTAAGGGATTTTGGTCATGAGATTATCAAAAAGGATCT
TCACCTAGATCCTTTTAAATTAAAAATGAAGTTTTAAATCAATCTAAAGTATATATGAGTAACCTGAGGC
TATGGCAGGGCCTGCCGCCCCGACGTTGGCTGCGAGCCCTGGGCCTTCACCCGAACTTGGGGGGTGGGGT
GGGGAAAAGGAAGAAACGCGGGCGTATTGGCCCCAATGGGGTCTCGGTGGGGTATCGACAGAGTGCCAGC
CCTGGGACCGAACCCCGCGTTTATGAACAAACGACCCAACACCGTGCGTTTTATTCTGTCTTTTTATTGC
CGTCATAGCGCGGGTTCCTTCCGGTATTGTCTCCTTCCGTGTTTCAGTTAGCCTCCCCCTAGGGTGGGCG
AAGAACTCCAGCATGAGATCCCCGCGCTGGAGGATCATCCAGCCGGCGTCCCGGAAAACGATTCCGAAGC
CCAACCTTTCATAGAAGGCGGCGGTGGAATCGAAATCTCGTGATGGCAGGTTGGGCGTCGCTTGGTCGGT
CATTTCGAACCCCAGAGTCCCGCTCAGAAGAACTCGTCAAGAAGGCGATAGAAGGCGATGCGCTGCGAAT
CGGGAGCGGCGATACCGTAAAGCACGAGGAAGCGGTCAGCCCATTCGCCGCCAAGCTCTTCAGCAATATC
ACGGGTAGCCAACGCTATGTCCTGATAGCGGTCCGCCACACCCAGCCGGCCACAGTCGATGAATCCAGAA
AAGCGGCCATTTTCCACCATGATATTCGGCAAGCAGGCATCGCCATGAGTCACGACGAGATCCTCGCCGT
CGGGCATGCTCGCCTTGAGCCTGGCGAACAGTTCGGCTGGCGCGAGCCCCTGATGCTCTTCGTCCAGATC
ATCCTGATCGACAAGACCGGCTTCCATCCGAGTACGTGCTCGCTCGATGCGATGTTTCGCTTGGTGGTCG
AATGGGCAGGTAGCCGGATCAAGCGTATGCAGCCGCCGCATTGCATCAGCCATGATGGATACTTTCTCGG
CAGGAGCAAGGTGAGATGACAGGAGATCCTGCCCCGGCACTTCGCCCAATAGCAGCCAGTCCCTTCCCGC
TTCAGTGACAACGTCGAGCACAGCTGCGCAAGGAACGCCCGTCGTGGCCAGCCACGATAGCCGCGCTGCC
TCGTCTTGCAGTTCATTCAGGGCACCGGACAGGTCGGTCTTGACAAAAAGAACCGGGCGCCCCTGCGCTG
ACAGCCGGAACACGGCGGCATCAGAGCAGCCGATTGTCTGTTGTGCCCAGTCATAGCCGAATAGCCTCTC
CACCCAAGCGGCCGGAGAACCTGCGTGCAATCCATCTTGTTCAATCATACTCTTCCTTTTTCAATATTAT
TGAAGCATTTATCAGGGTTATTGTCTCATGAGCGGATACATATTTGAATGTATTTAGAAAAATAAACAAA
TAGGGGTTCCGCGCACATCTAAGAAACCATTATTATCATGACATTAACCTATAAAAATAGGCGTATCACG
AGGCCCTTTCGTCTTCACTTATCCCTATTACTTCTAAATCTGAGGAGGAAAATCGAATCGCTACCTTAGG
ACCGTTATAGTTACTATCACCATATATGTAACTGGTGATTCTTTCGCTACCTTAGAGTGCACCATAGATC
AACGACATTACTATATATATAATATAGGAAGCATTTAATAGAACAGCATCGTAATATATGTGTACTTTGC
AGTTATGACGCCAGATGGCAGTAGTGGAAGATATTCTTTATTGAAAAATAGCTTGTCACCTTACGTACAA
TCTTGATCCGGAGCTTTTCTTTTTTTGCCGATTAAGAATTAATTCGGTCGAAAAAAGAAAAGGAGAGGGC
CAAGAGGGAGGGCATTGGTGACTATTGAGCACGTGAGTATACGTGATTAAGCACACAAAGGCAGCTTGGA
GTATGTCTGTTATTAATTTCACAGGTAGTTCTGGTCCATTGGTGAAAGTTTGCGGCTTGCAGAGCACAGA
GGCCGCAGAATGTGCTCTAGATTCCGATGCTGACTTGCTGGGTATTATATGTGTGCCCAATAGAAAGAGA
ACAATTGACCCGGTTATTGCAAGGAAAATTTCAAGTCTTGTAAAAGCATATAAAAATAGTTCAGGCACTC
CGAAATACTTGGTTGGCGTGTTTCGTAATCAACCTAAGGAGGATGTTTTGGCTCTGGTCAATGATTACGG
CATTGATATCGTCCAACTGCATGGAGATGAGTCGTGGCAAGAATACCAAGAGTTCCTCGGTTTGCCAGTT
ATTAAAAGACTCGTATTTCCAAAAGACTGCAACATACTACTCAGTGCAGCTTCACAGAAACCTCATTCGT
TTATTCCCTTGTTTGATTCAGAAGCAGGTGGGACAGGTGAACTTTTGGATTGGAACTCGATTTCTGACTG
GGTTGGAAGGCAAGAGAGCCCCGAAAGCTTACATTTTATGTTAGCTGGTGGACTGACGCCAGAAAATGTT
GGTGATGCGCTTAGATTAAATGGCGTTATTGGTGTTGATGTAAGCGGAGGTGTGGAGACAAATGGTGTAA
AAGACTCTAACAAAATAGCAAATTTCGTCAAAAATGCTAAGAAATAGGTTATTACTGAGTAGTATTTATT
TAAGTATTGTTTGTGCACTTGCCGATCTATGCGGTGTGAAATACCGCACAGATGCGTAAGGAGAAAATAC
CGCATCAGGAAATTGTAAGCGTTAATATTTTGTTAAAATTCGCGTTAAATTTTTGTTAAATCAGCTCATT
TTTTAACCAATAGGCCGAAATCGGCAAAATCCCTTATAAATCAAAAGAATAGACCGAGATAGGGT
[37 nt withheld, positions 6436-6472]
AAAGAACGTGGACTCCAACGTCAAAGG
[49 nt withheld, positions 6500-6548]
T
[91 nt withheld, positions 6550-6640]
G
[124 nt withheld, positions 6642-6765]
CCATTCGCCATTCAGGCTGCGCAACTGTTGGGAAGGGCGAT
Features (pLannotate 1.2.2; 19 found; start..end, strand, type, name):
     30..734     +  promoter       ADH1 promoter: S. cerevisiae ADH1; promoter for alcohol dehydrogenase 1
    762..1202    +  CDS            GAL4 DNA binding domain: DNA binding domain of the GAL4 transcriptional activator; Saccharomyces cerevisiae GAL4 (truncated)
   1213..1231    +  promoter       T7 promoter: promoter for bacteriophage T7 RNA polymerase
   1317..1341    +  protein_bind   attB1: mutant version of attB; recombination site for the Gateway® BP reaction BP Clonase™
   1344..2300    +  CDS            Tp53 (fragment): P53_MOUSE - Also known as P53, Trp53. Experimental evidence at protein level: Swiss-Prot protein existence level 1. Acts as a tumor suppressor in many tumor types; induces growth arrest or apoptosis depending on the physiological circumstances and cell type. Involved in cell cycle regulation as a trans-activator that acts to negatively regulate cell division by controlling a set of genes required for this process. One of the activated genes is an inhibitor of cyclin-dependent kinases. Apoptosis induction seems to be mediated either by stimulation of BAX and FAS antigen expression, or by repres
   2305..2329    -  protein_bind   attB2: mutant version of attB; recombination site for the Gateway® BP reaction BP Clonase™
   2368..2415    +  terminator     T7 terminator: transcription terminator for bacteriophage T7 RNA polymerase
   2442..2536    +  terminator     ADH1 terminator (fragment): S. cerevisiae ADH1; transcription terminator for the S. cerevisiae alcohol dehydrogenase 1 (ADH1) gene
   2958..3546    -  rep_origin     ori: high-copy-number ColE1/pMB1/pBR322/pUC origin of replication
   3768..3784    +  polyA_signal   bGH poly(A) signal (fragment): bovine growth hormone polyadenylation signal
   3875..3922    -  polyA_signal   HSV TK poly(A) signal: herpes simplex virus thymidine kinase polyadenylation signal (Cole and Stacy, 1985)
   3981..4133    -  CDS            ble (fragment): BLE_KLEPN - Experimental evidence at protein level: Swiss-Prot protein existence level 1. Binding protein with a strong affinity to the bleomycin family of antibiotics. Binds to CL990; an antimitotic-antibiotic compound. From Klebsiella pneumoniae.
   4154..4948    -  CDS            NeoR/KanR: aminoglycoside phosphotransferase from Tn5; aph(3')-II (or nptII); confers resistance to neomycin, kanamycin, and G418 (Geneticin®)
   4949..5053    -  promoter       AmpR promoter: bla
   5385..5532    +  promoter       TRP1 promoter: S. cerevisiae TRP1
   5533..6207    +  CDS            TRP1: phosphoribosylanthranilate isomerase, required for tryptophan biosynthesis; S. cerevisiae TRP1; yeast auxotrophic marker
   6258..6309    +  misc_feature   bom (fragment): basis of mobility region from pBR322
   6337..6765    -  rep_origin     f1 ori (sequence partly withheld): f1 bacteriophage origin of replication; arrow indicates direction of (+) strand synthesis
   6769..29      -  CDS            lacZα (fragment) (across the origin): LacZα fragment of β-galactosidase; lacZ fragment
