[The description below was written by a language model from this plasmid's Addgene catalogue record and pLannotate feature annotations shown in this document.]
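Description:
pBKWH-p53 is a yeast two-hybrid bait plasmid built on the pBKWH backbone, about 6.8 kb in total, that expresses mouse p53 (Trp53) fused to the GAL4 DNA-binding domain. It is propagated in E. coli through a high-copy ColE1/pUC-type origin and selected with kanamycin via a Tn5 NeoR/KanR gene driven by the AmpR (bla) promoter. In yeast it is selected through the TRP1 auxotrophic marker under its own promoter. An f1 origin and small fragments of lacZα, bom, ble and poly(A) signals are also annotated, apparently as backbone remnants. No yeast replication origin (2μ or CEN/ARS) appears in the feature table, so the mode of maintenance in yeast is not stated.

The expression cassette runs from the S. cerevisiae ADH1 promoter through the GAL4 DNA-binding domain, followed by a T7 promoter and then the roughly 960 bp p53 fragment, which is flanked by attB1 and attB2 sites consistent with its insertion by Gateway cloning. A T7 terminator and a partial ADH1 terminator close the unit. The catalogue lists T7 as the promoter, but in yeast the ADH1 promoter is what would drive the Gal4BD-p53 hybrid; an internal T7 promoter in vectors of this layout generally allows in vitro transcription of the insert and serves as a sequencing primer site.

According to the record, the plasmid serves as a positive control when paired with pAWH-largeT, drawing on the well-known p53–large T antigen interaction. It also carries homology regions for recombination with pAWH, a feature of the rec-YnH approach to many-by-many screening of protein-protein and protein-RNA interactions. These homology regions are not individually annotated in the feature table.
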