Addgene plasmid #133900: pBKWH-p53
Purpose: Positive control when used in combination with pAWH-largeT. Expression of Gal4BD-p53 hybrid protein. Homology regions for recombination with pAWH
Depositing lab: Sebastian Maurer. Depositing organization: Centre for Genomic Regulation (CRG). Publication: rec-YnH enables simultaneous many-by-many detection of direct protein-protein and protein-RNA interactions. Yang JS, Garriga-Canut M, Link N, Carolis C, Broadbent K, Beltran-Sastre V, Serrano L, Maurer SP. Nat Commun. 2018 Sep 14;9(1):3747. doi: 10.1038/s41467-018-06128-x. PubMed 30217970.
Backbone
  Vector backbone: pBKWH
  Backbone size w/o insert (bp): 5846
  Total vector size (bp): 6806
  Vector type: Yeast Expression
  Selectable markers: TRP1
Growth in bacteria
  Bacterial resistance: Kanamycin, 50 μg/mL
  Growth temperature: 37°C
  Growth strain: DH5alpha
  Copy number: High Copy
Gene/Insert
  Gene/Insert name: p53 (alt name: TRP53)
  Species: M. musculus (mouse)
  Insert size (bp): 960
  Entrez Gene: Trp53 (a.k.a. Tp53, bbl, bfy, bhy, p44, p53)
  Promoter: T7
  Cloning method: Gateway Cloning
  Sequencing primers: 5′ TAATACGACTCACTATAGGG; 3′ TTATCCCTAGTTTAAACACCCATAATACCCATAATAGC
Terms and licenses: Academic/Nonprofit Terms; Industry Terms: Not Available to Industry
How to cite: pBKWH-p53 was a gift from Sebastian Maurer (Addgene plasmid # 133900 ; http://n2t.net/addgene:133900 ; RRID:Addgene_133900)
